Addgene plasmid #236432: pcDNA3 HA E2F2
Depositing lab: Michele Pagano. Publication: Cyclin F Controls Cell-Cycle Transcriptional Outputs by Directing the Degradation of the Three Activator E2Fs. Clijsters L, Hoencamp C, Calis JJA, Marzio A, Handgraaf SM, Cuitino MC, Rosenberg BR, Leone G, Pagano M. Mol Cell. 2019 Jun 20;74(6):1264-1277.e7. doi: 10.1016/j.molcel.2019.04.010. Epub 2019 May 23. PubMed 31130363.
Backbone
  Vector backbone: pcDNA3
  Vector type: Mammalian Expression
Growth in bacteria
  Bacterial resistance: Ampicillin, 100 μg/mL
  Growth temperature: 37°C
  Growth strain: DH5alpha
  Copy number: High Copy
Gene/Insert
  Gene/Insert name: E2F2
  Species: H. sapiens (human)
  Entrez Gene: E2F2 (a.k.a. E2F-2)
  Tag / fusion protein: HA (N terminal on insert)
  Cloning method: Restriction Enzyme; 5′ cloning site Unknown (unknown if destroyed)
Terms and licenses: Academic/Nonprofit Terms; Industry Terms: Not Available to Industry
How to cite: pcDNA3 HA E2F2 was a gift from Michele Pagano (Addgene plasmid # 236432 ; http://n2t.net/addgene:236432 ; RRID:Addgene_236432)
