[The description below was written by a language model from this plasmid's Addgene catalogue record and pLannotate feature annotations shown in this document.]
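Description:
pcDNA3 HA E2F2 is a mammalian expression plasmid of about 6.8 kb, built on the pcDNA3 backbone, that encodes the human transcription factor E2F2 with an N-terminal HA epitope tag. It is propagated in E. coli through a high-copy ColE1/pUC-type origin and selected with ampicillin via the β-lactamase gene. An f1 phage origin is also present. For selection in mammalian cells the backbone carries a neomycin phosphotransferase cassette driven by the SV40 enhancer/early promoter and terminated by an SV40 polyadenylation signal, which allows G418 selection of stable transfectants. Short annotated fragments (lacI, lac promoter/operator, ble, bom, a small HIV-1 LTR-like match) appear to be backbone remnants or incidental sequence matches rather than functional elements.

The expression cassette places the E2F2 coding sequence downstream of the human cytomegalovirus immediate-early enhancer and promoter, with the bovine growth hormone polyadenylation signal providing 3′ end processing. This arrangement gives strong constitutive expression after transfection. A T7 promoter sits between the CMV promoter and the insert, permitting in vitro transcription of the sense strand, and an SP6 promoter flanks the other end. The HA tag is listed in the catalogue entry but is not separately annotated in the feature table. The restriction sites used for cloning are not recorded.

E2F2 is an activator E2F that binds DNA together with DP partners, interacts with RB1, and drives genes required for the G1-to-S transition. The associated publication concerns cyclin F-directed degradation of the three activator E2Fs, so the plasmid is suited to overexpressing tagged E2F2 for detection, immunoprecipitation, and protein stability or interaction studies in cultured mammalian cells.
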