Features (pLannotate 1.2.2; 21 found; start..end, strand, type, name):
    303..891     +  rep_origin     ori: high-copy-number ColE1/pMB1/pBR322/pUC origin of replication
   1074..1166    +  CDS            lacI (fragment): lac repressor; lacI; The lac repressor binds to the lac operator to inhibit transcription in E. coli. This inhibition can be relieved by adding lactose or isopropyl-β-D-thiogalactopyranoside (IPTG).
   1179..1200    +  protein_bind   CAP binding site: CAP binding activates transcription in the presence of cAMP. E. coli catabolite activator protein
   1215..1245    +  promoter       lac promoter: promoter for the E. coli lac operon
   1253..1269    +  protein_bind   lac operator: The lac repressor binds to the lac operator to inhibit transcription in E. coli. This inhibition can be relieved by adding lactose or isopropyl-β-D-thiogalactopyranoside (IPTG). lac repressor encoded by lacI
   1342..1463    -  polyA_signal   SV40 poly(A) signal: SV40 polyadenylation signal
   1458..1616    -  CDS            ble (fragment): BLE_KLEPN - Experimental evidence at protein level: Swiss-Prot protein existence level 1. Binding protein with a strong affinity to the bleomycin family of antibiotics. Binds to CL990; an antimitotic-antibiotic compound. From Klebsiella pneumoniae.
   1640..2431    -  CDS            neo: KKA2_KLEPN - Also known as kan, nptII. Experimental evidence at protein level: Swiss-Prot protein existence level 1. Resistance to kanamycin, neomycin, paromomycin, ribostamycin, butirosin and gentamicin B. From Klebsiella pneumoniae.
   2498..2827    -  promoter       SV40 promoter: SV40 enhancer and early promoter
   2841..3269    -  rep_origin     f1 ori (sequence partly withheld): f1 bacteriophage origin of replication; arrow indicates direction of (+) strand synthesis
   3290..3311    -  promoter       SV40 promoter (fragment): SV40 enhancer and early promoter
   3315..3539    -  polyA_signal   bGH poly(A) signal: bovine growth hormone polyadenylation signal
   3565..3583    +  promoter       SP6 promoter: promoter for bacteriophage SP6 RNA polymerase
   3646..4956    -  CDS            E2F2: E2F2_HUMAN - Experimental evidence at protein level: Swiss-Prot protein existence level 1. Transcription activator that binds DNA cooperatively with DP proteins through the E2 recognition site, 5'-TTTC[CG]CGC-3' found in the promoter region of a number of genes whose products are involved in cell cycle regulation or in DNA replication. The DRTF1/E2F complex functions in the control of cell-cycle progression from g1 to s phase. E2F2 binds specifically to RB1 in a cell-cycle dependent manner. From Homo sapiens (Human).
   5048..5066    -  promoter       T7 promoter: promoter for bacteriophage T7 RNA polymerase
   5082..5115    -  LTR            5' LTR (truncated) (fragment): truncated 5' long terminal repeat (LTR) from HIV-1
   5111..5314    -  promoter       CMV promoter: human cytomegalovirus (CMV) immediate early promoter
   5315..5694    -  enhancer       CMV enhancer: human cytomegalovirus immediate early enhancer
   5849..5901    +  misc_feature   bom (fragment): basis of mobility region from pBR322
   5960..6064    +  promoter       AmpR promoter: bla
   6065..132     +  CDS            AmpR (across the origin): β-lactamase; bla; confers resistance to ampicillin, carbenicillin, and related antibiotics
>Addgene plasmid #236432 | pcDNA3 HA E2F2 | addgene full sequence | sequence record 473619 | Addgene NGS Result
ATTGCAGCACTGGGGCCAGATGGTAAGCCCTCCCGTATCGTAGTTATCTACACGACGGGGAGTCAGGCAA
CTATGGATGAACGAAATAGACAGATCGCTGAGATAGGTGCCTCACTGATTAAGCATTGGTAACTGTCAGA
CCAAGTTTACTCATATATACTTTAGATTGATTTAAAACTTCATTTTTAATTTAAAAGGATCTAGGTGAAG
ATCCTTTTTGATAATCTCATGACCAAAATCCCTTAACGTGAGTTTTCGTTCCACTGAGCGTCAGACCCCG
TAGAAAAGATCAAAGGATCTTCTTGAGATCCTTTTTTTCTGCGCGTAATCTGCTGCTTGCAAACAAAAAA
ACCACCGCTACCAGCGGTGGTTTGTTTGCCGGATCAAGAGCTACCAACTCTTTTTCCGAAGGTAACTGGC
TTCAGCAGAGCGCAGATACCAAATACTGTTCTTCTAGTGTAGCCGTAGTTAGGCCACCACTTCAAGAACT
CTGTAGCACCGCCTACATACCTCGCTCTGCTAATCCTGTTACCAGTGGCTGCTGCCAGTGGCGATAAGTC
GTGTCTTACCGGGTTGGACTCAAGACGATAGTTACCGGATAAGGCGCAGCGGTCGGGCTGAACGGGGGGT
TCGTGCACACAGCCCAGCTTGGAGCGAACGACCTACACCGAACTGAGATACCTACAGCGTGAGCTATGAG
AAAGCGCCACGCTTCCCGAAGGGAGAAAGGCGGACAGGTATCCGGTAAGCGGCAGGGTCGGAACAGGAGA
GCGCACGAGGGAGCTTCCAGGGGGAAACGCCTGGTATCTTTATAGTCCTGTCGGGTTTCGCCACCTCTGA
CTTGAGCGTCGATTTTTGTGATGCTCGTCAGGGGGGCGGAGCCTATGGAAAAACGCCAGCAACGCGGCCT
TTTTACGGTTCCTGGCCTTTTGCTGGCCTTTTGCTCACATGTTCTTTCCTGCGTTATCCCCTGATTCTGT
GGATAACCGTATTACCGCCTTTGAGTGAGCTGATACCGCTCGCCGCAGCCGAACGACCGAGCGCAGCGAG
TCAGTGAGCGAGGAAGCGGAAGAGCGCCCAATACGCAAACCGCCTCTCCCCGCGCGTTGGCCGATTCATT
AATGCAGCTGGCACGACAGGTTTCCCGACTGGAAAGCGGGCAGTGAGCGCAACGCAATTAATGTGAGTTA
GCTCACTCATTAGGCACCCCAGGCTTTACACTTTATGCTTCCGGCTCGTATGTTGTGTGGAATTGTGAGC
GGATAACAATTTCACACAGGAAACAGCTATGACCATGATTACGCCAAGCTCTAGCTAGAGGTCGACGGTA
TACAGACATGATAAGATACATTGATGAGTTTGGACAAACCACAACTAGAATGCAGTGAAAAAAATGCTTT
ATTTGTGAAATTTGTGATGCTATTGCTTTATTTGTAACCATTATAAGCTGCAATAAACAAGTTGGGGTGG
GCGAAGAACTCCAGCATGAGATCCCCGCGCTGGAGGATCATCCAGCCGGCGTCCCGGAAAACGATTCCGA
AGCCCAACCTTTCATAGAAGGCGGCGGTGGAATCGAAATCTCGTGATGGCAGGTTGGGCGTCGCTTGGTC
GGTCATTTCGAACCCCAGAGTCCCGCTCAGAAGAACTCGTCAAGAAGGCGATAGAAGGCGATGCGCTGCG
AATCGGGAGCGGCGATACCGTAAAGCACGAGGAAGCGGTCAGCCCATTCGCCGCCAAGCTCTTCAGCAAT
ATCACGGGTAGCCAACGCTATGTCCTGATAGCGGTCCGCCACACCCAGCCGGCCACAGTCGATGAATCCA
GAAAAGCGGCCATTTTCCACCATGATATTCGGCAAGCAGGCATCGCCATGGGTCACGACGAGATCCTCGC
CGTCGGGCATGCGCGCCTTGAGCCTGGCGAACAGTTCGGCTGGCGCGAGCCCCTGATGCTCTTCGTCCAG
ATCATCCTGATCGACAAGACCGGCTTCCATCCGAGTACGTGCTCGCTCGATGCGATGTTTCGCTTGGTGG
TCGAATGGGCAGGTAGCCGGATCAAGCGTATGCAGCCGCCGCATTGCATCAGCCATGATGGATACTTTCT
CGGCAGGAGCAAGGTGAGATGACAGGAGATCCTGCCCCGGCACTTCGCCCAATAGCAGCCAGTCCCTTCC
CGCTTCAGTGACAACGTCGAGCACAGCTGCGCAAGGAACGCCCGTCGTGGCCAGCCACGATAGCCGCGCT
GCCTCGTCCTGCAGTTCATTCAGGGCACCGGACAGGTCGGTCTTGACAAAAAGAACCGGGCGCCCCTGCG
CTGACAGCCGGAACACGGCGGCATCAGAGCAGCCGATTGTCTGTTGTGCCCAGTCATAGCCGAATAGCCT
CTCCACCCAAGCGGCCGGAGAACCTGCGTGCAATCCATCTTGTTCAATCATGCGAAACGATCCTCATCCT
GTCTCTTGATCAGATCCGAAAATGGATATACAAGCTCCCGGGAGCTTTTTGCAAAAGCCTAGGCCTCCAA
AAAAGCCTCCTCACTACTTCTGGAATAGCTCAGAGGCAGAGGCGGCCTCGGCCTCTGCATAAATAAAAAA
AATTAGTCAGCCATGGGGCGGAGAATGGGCGGAACTGGGCGGAGTTAGGGGCGGGATGGGCGGAGTTAGG
GGCGGGACTATGGTTGCTGACTAATTGAGATGCATGCTTTGCATACTTCTGCCTGCTGGGGAGCCTGGGG
ACTTTCCACACCTGGTTGCTGACTAATTGAGATGCATGCTTTGCATACTTCTGCCTGCTGGGGAGCCTGG
GGACTTTCCACACCCTAACTGACACACATTCCACAGAATTAATTCGCGTTAAATTTTTGTTAAATCAGCT
CATTTTTTAACCAATAGGCCGAAATCGGCAAAATCCCTTATAAATCAAAAGAATAGACCGAGATAGGGT
[37 nt withheld, positions 2940-2976]
AAAGAACGTGGACTCCAACGTCAAAGG
[49 nt withheld, positions 3004-3052]
T
[91 nt withheld, positions 3054-3144]
G
[124 nt withheld, positions 3146-3269]
GGGGATACCCCCTAGAGCCCCAGCTGGTTCTTTCCGCCTCAGAAGCCATAGAGCCCACCGCATCCCCAGC
ATGCCTGCTATTGTCTTCCCAATCCTCCCCCTTGCTGTCCTGCCCCACCCCACCCCCCAGAATAGAATGA
CACCTACTCAGACAATGCGATGCAATTTCCTCATTTTATTAGGAAAGGACAGTGGGAGTGGCACCTTCCA
GGGTCAAGGAAGGCACGGGGGAGGGGCAAACAACAGATGGCTGGCAACTAGAAGGCACAGTCGAGGCTGA
TCAGCGAGCTCTAGCATTTAGGTGACACTATAGAATAGGGCCCTCTAGATGCATGCTCGAGCGGCCGCCA
GTGTGATGGATATCTGCAGAATTTCAATTAATCAACAGGTCCCCAAGGTCGTAGGAGTCGAAGAGATCGC
TGATGCCCTCACCCGCCTCCAAGCCCCACAGGTAGTCGTCCTGGTCCAAGGATGGGGAGAAGCTGATCAG
AGGGGAGCTGCACGCCAGGGTCGGGGACAGGAACTGGTCCTCAGTCTGCTGCAGGAGTGGGTGCGGCAGC
TCCAGCAGGCTGTCAGTAGCCTCCAAGGGGACCAGGGATGGAGGCGGTGGGGCCTGCTGGGGGGTTGGCG
CTGGTGCTGGCACTGAGGATGCTGTGGGCTCCATGATGCTAGGGTCGGTGCTGCTGCTGGGCTGGGCAGA
GTCAGGGCTGGGGCAGAGGGTGGAGGTAGAGGGGAGAGGCTCCTCGGAAGGACTGTCCGGCTCCTGCACC
TCCTCTGGGCACAGGTAGACTTCGATGGGCCCTTGGGTGCTCTTGAGATATATCTGCAGGTTGTCCTCAG
TCCTGTCGGGCACTTCCAGTCTCGTCTGCGGAGGGGCCTTGACGGCAATCACTGTCTGCTCCTTAAAGTT
GCCAACAGCACGGATATCCTGGTAAGTCACATAGGCCAGCCTCTTGTTGGCCTTGTCCTCAGTCAGGTGC
TTGAAGCTCAGAGAGCAGCTCTGGATGAGCTGGTCCAAGGCCTGCTCCGTGTTCATCAGCTCCTTCAGCT
CCTGCCCCAGCTGTTGCTGCTTCCCAGGTCTGGTGGGGTCTTCAAACATTCCCCTGCCTACCCACTGGAT
GTTGTTCTTGGCCTTCTTGCGGATGAGCTGGATGCCTTCCAGCACGTTGGTGATGTCATAGATGCGCCGC
TTCTGCACGTCCAGCACCTCAGCGGCCCAGTTCAGGTCCAGGACCCCATCCTCTGACTCGCTCAGGAGGT
AAATGAACTTCTTGGTGAGCAGCCCCAGCGAAGTGTCATACCGAGTCTTCTCCCCGGGGGATTTGGGGGT
TTTGGGGCTGGGGAGGCCATCCACTCTGATGCACTTCCCCTTGGGGGTTGGGAACTCAGGGACGACGGGC
CTCCCAATCCCCTCCAGATCCAGCTTCCTTTTGGCCGGCAGCCGGCCTGCCGGCAGGCATCGCACAACTT
GGCCCTCGGGTCCGTGGGGAGTGGCGTCGAGGCAGGTGCCTGGCGCCGCTGCGGGAGGCGCCGTCTGCGG
GTACAGCGGTGTGTAGTAGGTAGCAGTAGCTGGGCAGAGCTGGGGGCTGCTGAGGCCGGATGGCCACAGC
TCTGTGGGGCTCATCGCGGGCACCACCTTCGGGGTCTGCCCAGCGGCCGAAGCCAAGGCCCGGGGCCCTT
GCAGCAGAATTCCAGCACACTGGCGGCCGTTACTAGTGGATCCGAGGGAGGCGTAGTCGGGCACGTCGTA
GGGGTAGGCCATGGTAAGCTTGGGTCTCCCTATAGTGAGTCGTATTAATTTCGATAAGCCAGTAAGCAGT
GGGTTCTCTAGTTAGCCAGAGAGCTCTGCTTATATAGACCTCCCACCGTACACGCCTACCGCCCATTTGC
GTCAATGGGGCGGAGTTGTTACGACATTTTGGAAAGTCCCGTTGATTTTGGTGCCAAAACAAACTCCCAT
TGACGTCAATGGGGTGGAGACTTGGAAATCCCCGTGAGTCAAACCGCTATCCACGCCCATTGATGTACTG
CCAAAACCGCATCACCATGGTAATAGCGATGACTAATACGTAGATGTACTGCCAAGTAGGAAAGTCCCAT
AAGGTCATGTACTGGGCATAATGCCAGGCGGGCCATTTACCGTCATTGACGTCAATAGGGGGCGTACTTG
GCATATGATACACTTGATGTACTGCCAAGTGGGCAGTTTACCGTAAATACTCCACCCATTGACGTCAATG
GAAAGTCCCTATTGGCGTTACTATGGGAACATACGTCATTATTGACGTCAATGGGCGGGGGTCGTTGGGC
GGTCAGCCAGGCGGGCCATTTACCGTAAGTTATGTAACGCGGAACTCCATATATGGGCTATGAACTAATG
ACCCCGTAATTGATTACTATTAATAACTAGTCAATAATCAATGTCAACGCGTATATCTGGCCCGTACATC
GCGAAGCAGCGCAAAACGCCTAACCCTAAGCAGATTCTTCATGCAATTGTCGGTCAAGCCTTGCCTTGTT
GTAGCTTAAATTTTGCTCGCGCACTACTCAGCGACCTCCAACACACAAGCAGGGAGCAGATACTGGCTTA
ACTATGCGGCATCAGAGCAGATTGTACTGAGAGTGCACCATAGGGGATCGGGAGATCTCCCGATCCGTCG
ACGTCAGGTGGCACTTTTCGGGGAAATGTGCGCGGAACCCCTATTTGTTTATTTTTCTAAATACATTCAA
ATATGTATCCGCTCATGAGACAATAACCCTGATAAATGCTTCAATAATATTGAAAAAGGAAGAGTATGAG
TATTCAACATTTCCGTGTCGCCCTTATTCCCTTTTTTGCGGCATTTTGCCTTCCTGTTTTTGCTCACCCA
GAAACGCTGGTGAAAGTAAAAGATGCTGAAGATCAGTTGGGTGCACGAGTGGGTTACATCGAACTGGATC
TCAACAGCGGTAAGATCCTTGAGAGTTTTCGCCCCGAAGAACGTTTTCCAATGATGAGCACTTTTAAAGT
TCTGCTATGTGGCGCGGTATTATCCCGTATTGACGCCGGGCAAGAGCAACTCGGTCGCCGCATACACTAT
TCTCAGAATGACTTGGTTGAGTACTCACCAGTCACAGAAAAGCATCTTACGGATGGCATGACAGTAAGAG
AATTATGCAGTGCTGCCATAACCATGAGTGATAACACTGCGGCCAACTTACTTCTGACAACGATCGGAGG
ACCGAAGGAGCTAACCGCTTTTTTGCACAACATGGGGGATCATGTAACTCGCCTTGATCGTTGGGAACCG
GAGCTGAATGAAGCCATACCAAACGACGAGCGTGACACCACGATGCCTGTAGCAATGGCAACAACGTTGC
GCAAACTATTAACTGGCGAACTACTTACTCTAGCTTCCCGGCAACAATTAATAGACTGGATGGAGGCGGA
TAAAGTTGCAGGACCACTTCTGCGCTCGGCCCTTCCGGCTGGCTGGTTTATTGCTGATAAATCTGGAGCC
GGTGAGCGTGGGTCTCGCGGTATC
